>Addgene plasmid #182651 | pcDNA3.1-CD81-(TEV)-FKBP-SmBiT | addgene full sequence | sequence record 357725 | Addgene NGS Result
CGGGAGATCTCCCGATCCCCTATGGTGCACTCTCAGTACAATCTGCTCTGATGCCGCATAGTTAAGCCAG
TATCTGCTCCCTGCTTGTGTGTTGGAGGTCGCTGAGTAGTGCGCGAGCAAAATTTAAGCTACAACAAGGC
AAGGCTTGACCGACAATTGCATGAAGAATCTGCTTAGGGTTAGGCGTTTTGCGCTGCTTCGCGATGTACG
GGCCAGATATACGCGTTGACATTGATTATTGACTAGTTATTAATAGTAATCAATTACGGGGTCATTAGTT
CATAGCCCATATATGGAGTTCCGCGTTACATAACTTACGGTAAATGGCCCGCCTGGCTGACCGCCCAACG
ACCCCCGCCCATTGACGTCAATAATGACGTATGTTCCCATAGTAACGCCAATAGGGACTTTCCATTGACG
TCAATGGGTGGAGTATTTACGGTAAACTGCCCACTTGGCAGTACATCAAGTGTATCATATGCCAAGTACG
CCCCCTATTGACGTCAATGACGGTAAATGGCCCGCCTGGCATTATGCCCAGTACATGACCTTATGGGACT
TTCCTACTTGGCAGTACATCTACGTATTAGTCATCGCTATTACCATGGTGATGCGGTTTTGGCAGTACAT
CAATGGGCGTGGATAGCGGTTTGACTCACGGGGATTTCCAAGTCTCCACCCCATTGACGTCAATGGGAGT
TTGTTTTGGCACCAAAATCAACGGGACTTTCCAAAATGTCGTAACAACTCCGCCCCATTGACGCAAATGG
GCGGTAGGCGTGTACGGTGGGAGGTCTATATAAGCAGAGCTCTCTGGCTAACTAGAGAACCCACTGCTTA
CTGGCTTATCGAAATTAATACGACTCACTATAGGGAGACCCAAGCTGGCTAGCGTTTAAACTTAAGCTTG
GTACCGAGCTCGGATCCACTAGTCCAGTGTGGTGGAATTCTGCAGATATCCAGCACAGTGGCGGCCGCGC
CACCATGGGAGTGGAGGGCTGCACCAAGTGCATCAAGTACCTGCTCTTCGTCTTCAATTTCGTCTTCTGG
CTGGCTGGAGGCGTGATCCTGGGTGTGGCCCTGTGGCTCCGCCATGACCCGCAGACCACCAACCTCCTGT
ATCTGGAGCTGGGAGACAAGCCCGCGCCCAACACCTTCTATGTAGGCATCTACATCCTCATCGCTGTGGG
CGCTGTCATGATGTTCGTTGGCTTCCTGGGCTGCTACGGGGCCATCCAGGAATCCCAGTGCCTGCTGGGG
ACGTTCTTCACCTGCCTGGTCATCCTGTTTGCCTGTGAGGTGGCCGCCGGCATCTGGGGCTTTGTCAACA
AGGACCAGATCGCCAAGGATGTGAAGCAGTTCTATGACCAGGCCCTACAGCAGGCCGTGGTGGATGATGA
CGCCAACAACGCCAAGGCTGTGGTGAAGACCTTCCACGAGACGCTTGACTGCTGTGGCTCCAGCACACTG
ACTGCTTTGACCACCTCAGTGCTCAAGAACAATTTGTGTCCCTCGGGCAGCAACATCATCAGCAACCTCT
TCAAGGAGGACTGCCACCAGAAGATCGATGACCTCTTCTCCGGGAAGCTGTACCTCATCGGCATTGCTGC
CATCGTGGTCGCTGTGATCATGATCTTCGAGATGATCCTGAGCATGGTGCTGTGCTGTGGCATCCGGAAC
AGCTCCGTGTACGAGAACCTGTACTTCCAGTCTGGAGTGCAGGTGGAAACCATCTCCCCAGGAGACGGGC
GCACCTTCCCCAAGCGCGGCCAGACCTGCGTGGTGCACTACACCGGGATGCTTGAAGATGGAAAGAAATT
TGATTCCTCCCGGGACAGAAACAAGCCCTTTAAGTTTATGCTAGGCAAGCAGGAGGTGATCCGAGGCTGG
GAAGAAGGGGTTGCCCAGATGAGTGTGGGTCAGAGAGCCAAACTGACTATATCTCCAGATTATGCCTATG
GTGCCACTGGGCACCCAGGCATCATCCCACCACATGCCACTCTCGTCTTCGATGTGGAGCTTCTAAAACT
GGAAGTGACCGGCTACCGGCTGTTCGAGGAGATTCTGTGACTCGAGTCTAGAGGGCCCGTTTAAACCCGC
TGATCAGCCTCGACTGTGCCTTCTAGTTGCCAGCCATCTGTTGTTTGCCCCTCCCCCGTGCCTTCCTTGA
CCCTGGAAGGTGCCACTCCCACTGTCCTTTCCTAATAAAATGAGGAAATTGCATCGCATTGTCTGAGTAG
GTGTCATTCTATTCTGGGGGGGTGGGGTGGGGCAGGACAGCAAGGGGGAGGATTGGGAAGACAATAGCAG
GCATGCTGGGGATGCGGTGGGCTCTATGGCTTCTGAGGCGGAAAGAACCAGCTGGGGCTCTAGGGGGTAT
CCCC
[124 nt withheld, positions 2385-2508]
CGCCGGCTTTCCCCGTCAAGCTCG
[68 nt withheld, positions 2533-2600]
A
[49 nt withheld, positions 2602-2650]
CCTTTGACGTTGGAGTCCACGTTCTTT
[37 nt withheld, positions 2678-2714]
ACCCTATCTCGGTCTATTCTTTTGATTTATAAGGGATTTTGCCGATTTCGGCCTATTGGTTAAAAAATGA
GCTGATTTAACAAAAATTTAACGCGAATTAATTCTGTGGAATGTGTGTCAGTTAGGGTGTGGAAAGTCCC
CAGGCTCCCCAGCAGGCAGAAGTATGCAAAGCATGCATCTCAATTAGTCAGCAACCAGGTGTGGAAAGTC
CCCAGGCTCCCCAGCAGGCAGAAGTATGCAAAGCATGCATCTCAATTAGTCAGCAACCATAGTCCCGCCC
CTAACTCCGCCCATCCCGCCCCTAACTCCGCCCAGTTCCGCCCATTCTCCGCCCCATGGCTGACTAATTT
TTTTTATTTATGCAGAGGCCGAGGCCGCCTCTGCCTCTGAGCTATTCCAGAAGTAGTGAGGAGGCTTTTT
TGGAGGCCTAGGCTTTTGCAAAAAGCTCCCGGGAGCTTGTATATCCATTTTCGGATCTGATCAAGAGACA
GGATGAGGATCGTTTCGCATGATTGAACAAGATGGATTGCACGCAGGTTCTCCGGCCGCTTGGGTGGAGA
GGCTATTCGGCTATGACTGGGCACAACAGACAATCGGCTGCTCTGATGCCGCCGTGTTCCGGCTGTCAGC
GCAGGGGCGCCCGGTTCTTTTTGTCAAGACCGACCTGTCCGGTGCCCTGAATGAACTGCAGGACGAGGCA
GCGCGGCTATCGTGGCTGGCCACGACGGGCGTTCCTTGCGCAGCTGTGCTCGACGTTGTCACTGAAGCGG
GAAGGGACTGGCTGCTATTGGGCGAAGTGCCGGGGCAGGATCTCCTGTCATCTCACCTTGCTCCTGCCGA
GAAAGTATCCATCATGGCTGATGCAATGCGGCGGCTGCATACGCTTGATCCGGCTACCTGCCCATTCGAC
CACCAAGCGAAACATCGCATCGAGCGAGCACGTACTCGGATGGAAGCCGGTCTTGTCGATCAGGATGATC
TGGACGAAGAGCATCAGGGGCTCGCGCCAGCCGAACTGTTCGCCAGGCTCAAGGCGCGCATGCCCGACGG
CGAGGATCTCGTCGTGACCCATGGCGATGCCTGCTTGCCGAATATCATGGTGGAAAATGGCCGCTTTTCT
GGATTCATCGACTGTGGCCGGCTGGGTGTGGCGGACCGCTATCAGGACATAGCGTTGGCTACCCGTGATA
TTGCTGAAGAGCTTGGCGGCGAATGGGCTGACCGCTTCCTCGTGCTTTACGGTATCGCCGCTCCCGATTC
GCAGCGCATCGCCTTCTATCGCCTTCTTGACGAGTTCTTCTGAGCGGGACTCTGGGGTTCGAAATGACCG
ACCAAGCGACGCCCAACCTGCCATCACGAGATTTCGATTCCACCGCCGCCTTCTATGAAAGGTTGGGCTT
CGGAATCGTTTTCCGGGACGCCGGCTGGATGATCCTCCAGCGCGGGGATCTCATGCTGGAGTTCTTCGCC
CACCCCAACTTGTTTATTGCAGCTTATAATGGTTACAAATAAAGCAATAGCATCACAAATTTCACAAATA
AAGCATTTTTTTCACTGCATTCTAGTTGTGGTTTGTCCAAACTCATCAATGTATCTTATCATGTCTGTAT
ACCGTCGACCTCTAGCTAGAGCTTGGCGTAATCATGGTCATAGCTGTTTCCTGTGTGAAATTGTTATCCG
CTCACAATTCCACACAACATACGAGCCGGAAGCATAAAGTGTAAAGCCTGGGGTGCCTAATGAGTGAGCT
AACTCACATTAATTGCGTTGCGCTCACTGCCCGCTTTCCAGTCGGGAAACCTGTCGTGCCAGCTGCATTA
ATGAATCGGCCAACGCGCGGGGAGAGGCGGTTTGCGTATTGGGCGCTCTTCCGCTTCCTCGCTCACTGAC
TCGCTGCGCTCGGTCGTTCGGCTGCGGCGAGCGGTATCAGCTCACTCAAAGGCGGTAATACGGTTATCCA
CAGAATCAGGGGATAACGCAGGAAAGAACATGTGAGCAAAAGGCCAGCAAAAGGCCAGGAACCGTAAAAA
GGCCGCGTTGCTGGCGTTTTTCCATAGGCTCCGCCCCCCTGACGAGCATCACAAAAATCGACGCTCAAGT
CAGAGGTGGCGAAACCCGACAGGACTATAAAGATACCAGGCGTTTCCCCCTGGAAGCTCCCTCGTGCGCT
CTCCTGTTCCGACCCTGCCGCTTACCGGATACCTGTCCGCCTTTCTCCCTTCGGGAAGCGTGGCGCTTTC
TCATAGCTCACGCTGTAGGTATCTCAGTTCGGTGTAGGTCGTTCGCTCCAAGCTGGGCTGTGTGCACGAA
CCCCCCGTTCAGCCCGACCGCTGCGCCTTATCCGGTAACTATCGTCTTGAGTCCAACCCGGTAAGACACG
ACTTATCGCCACTGGCAGCAGCCACTGGTAACAGGATTAGCAGAGCGAGGTATGTAGGCGGTGCTACAGA
GTTCTTGAAGTGGTGGCCTAACTACGGCTACACTAGAAGAACAGTATTTGGTATCTGCGCTCTGCTGAAG
CCAGTTACCTTCGGAAAAAGAGTTGGTAGCTCTTGATCCGGCAAACAAACCACCGCTGGTAGCGGTGGTT
TTTTTGTTTGCAAGCAGCAGATTACGCGCAGAAAAAAAGGATCTCAAGAAGATCCTTTGATCTTTTCTAC
GGGGTCTGACGCTCAGTGGAACGAAAACTCACGTTAAGGGATTTTGGTCATGAGATTATCAAAAAGGATC
TTCACCTAGATCCTTTTAAATTAAAAATGAAGTTTTAAATCAATCTAAAGTATATATGAGTAAACTTGGT
CTGACAGTTACCAATGCTTAATCAGTGAGGCACCTATCTCAGCGATCTGTCTATTTCGTTCATCCATAGT
TGCCTGACTCCCCGTCGTGTAGATAACTACGATACGGGAGGGCTTACCATCTGGCCCCAGTGCTGCAATG
ATACCGCGAGACCCACGCTCACCGGCTCCAGATTTATCAGCAATAAACCAGCCAGCCGGAAGGGCCGAGC
GCAGAAGTGGTCCTGCAACTTTATCCGCCTCCATCCAGTCTATTAATTGTTGCCGGGAAGCTAGAGTAAG
TAGTTCGCCAGTTAATAGTTTGCGCAACGTTGTTGCCATTGCTACAGGCATCGTGGTGTCACGCTCGTCG
TTTGGTATGGCTTCATTCAGCTCCGGTTCCCAACGATCAAGGCGAGTTACATGATCCCCCATGTTGTGCA
AAAAAGCGGTTAGCTCCTTCGGTCCTCCGATCGTTGTCAGAAGTAAGTTGGCCGCAGTGTTATCACTCAT
GGTTATGGCAGCACTGCATAATTCTCTTACTGTCATGCCATCCGTAAGATGCTTTTCTGTGACTGGTGAG
TACTCAACCAAGTCATTCTGAGAATAGTGTATGCGGCGACCGAGTTGCTCTTGCCCGGCGTCAATACGGG
ATAATACCGCGCCACATAGCAGAACTTTAAAAGTGCTCATCATTGGAAAACGTTCTTCGGGGCGAAAACT
CTCAAGGATCTTACCGCTGTTGAGATCCAGTTCGATGTAACCCACTCGTGCACCCAACTGATCTTCAGCA
TCTTTTACTTTCACCAGCGTTTCTGGGTGAGCAAAAACAGGAAGGCAAAATGCCGCAAAAAAGGGAATAA
GGGCGACACGGAAATGTTGAATACTCATACTCTTCCTTTTTCAATATTATTGAAGCATTTATCAGGGTTA
TTGTCTCATGAGCGGATACATATTTGAATGTATTTAGAAAAATAAACAAATAGGGGTTCCGCGCACATTT
CCCCGAAAAGTGCCACCTGACGTCGACGGAT
Features (pLannotate 1.2.2; 21 found; start..end, strand, type, name):
     21..73      -  misc_feature   bom (fragment): basis of mobility region from pBR322
    228..607     +  enhancer       CMV enhancer: human cytomegalovirus immediate early enhancer
    608..811     +  promoter       CMV promoter: human cytomegalovirus (CMV) immediate early promoter
    807..840     +  LTR            5' LTR (truncated) (fragment): truncated 5' long terminal repeat (LTR) from HIV-1
    856..874     +  promoter       T7 promoter: promoter for bacteriophage T7 RNA polymerase
    985..1692    +  CDS            CD81: CD81_HUMAN - Also known as TAPA1 From Homo sapiens (Human).
   1714..2034    +  CDS            DmrB: F36V mutant of FK506-binding protein FKBP12 binds synthetic ligands that do not bind wild-type FKBP
   2114..2225    +  polyA_signal   bGH poly(A) signal: bovine growth hormone polyadenylation signal
   2343..2364    +  promoter       SV40 promoter (fragment): SV40 enhancer and early promoter
   2385..2813    +  rep_origin     f1 ori (sequence partly withheld): f1 bacteriophage origin of replication; arrow indicates direction of (+) strand synthesis
   2827..3156    +  promoter       SV40 promoter: SV40 enhancer and early promoter
   3223..4014    +  CDS            neo: KKA2_KLEPN - Also known as kan, nptII. Experimental evidence at protein level: Swiss-Prot protein existence level 1. Resistance to kanamycin, neomycin, paromomycin, ribostamycin, butirosin and gentamicin B. From Klebsiella pneumoniae.
   4038..4196    +  CDS            ble (fragment): BLE_KLEPN - Experimental evidence at protein level: Swiss-Prot protein existence level 1. Binding protein with a strong affinity to the bleomycin family of antibiotics. Binds to CL990; an antimitotic-antibiotic compound. From Klebsiella pneumoniae.
   4191..4312    +  polyA_signal   SV40 poly(A) signal: SV40 polyadenylation signal
   4385..4401    -  protein_bind   lac operator: The lac repressor binds to the lac operator to inhibit transcription in E. coli. This inhibition can be relieved by adding lactose or isopropyl-β-D-thiogalactopyranoside (IPTG). lac repressor encoded by lacI
   4409..4439    -  promoter       lac promoter: promoter for the E. coli lac operon
   4454..4475    -  protein_bind   CAP binding site: CAP binding activates transcription in the presence of cAMP. E. coli catabolite activator protein
   4488..4580    -  CDS            lacI (fragment): lac repressor; lacI; The lac repressor binds to the lac operator to inhibit transcription in E. coli. This inhibition can be relieved by adding lactose or isopropyl-β-D-thiogalactopyranoside (IPTG).
   4763..5351    -  rep_origin     ori: high-copy-number ColE1/pMB1/pBR322/pUC origin of replication
   5522..6382    -  CDS            AmpR: β-lactamase; bla; confers resistance to ampicillin, carbenicillin, and related antibiotics
   6383..6487    -  promoter       AmpR promoter: bla
