[The description below was written by a language model from this plasmid's Addgene catalogue record and pLannotate feature annotations shown in this document.]
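Description:
pcDNA3.1-CD81-(TEV)-FKBP-SmBiT is a mammalian expression plasmid of about 6.5 kb built on the pcDNA3.1 backbone. It is maintained in E. coli through a high-copy ColE1/pUC-type origin and an ampicillin resistance gene (β-lactamase with its own promoter). It also carries an f1 origin and remnants of the lac regulatory region. For selection in mammalian cells, an SV40 early promoter drives a neomycin phosphotransferase gene followed by an SV40 polyadenylation signal, conferring G418 resistance.

The expression cassette uses the human CMV immediate-early enhancer and promoter, followed by a T7 promoter, and is terminated by the bovine growth hormone polyadenylation signal. The insert, assembled by Gibson cloning, encodes human CD81, a tetraspanin membrane protein. CD81 is fused at its C-terminus to a TEV protease cleavage site, then an FKBP domain, and finally the SmBiT tag, the small peptide fragment of split NanoLuc luciferase that yields luminescence when complemented by the large fragment. The automated annotation matches the FKBP region to DmrB, the F36V variant of FKBP12, but the catalogue entry says only "FKBP", so the exact variant should be confirmed from the sequence. The short TEV site and SmBiT are not annotated separately in the feature table, and a brief HIV-1 LTR match near the CMV promoter is probably an annotation artefact.

The associated publication concerns engineering extracellular vesicles for small-molecule-regulated cargo loading and cytoplasmic delivery of proteins. In that context, the CD81 fusion plausibly acts as a vesicle-membrane anchor presenting FKBP for ligand-induced recruitment of a partner-tagged cargo. The TEV site would allow proteolytic release, and SmBiT would allow luminescent detection, although the record does not describe these roles explicitly.
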