Addgene plasmid #182651: pcDNA3.1-CD81-(TEV)-FKBP-SmBiT
Purpose: human CD81-TEV cleavage site-FKBP-SmBiT tag
Depositing lab: Masaharu Somiya. Publication: Engineering of Extracellular Vesicles for Small Molecule-Regulated Cargo Loading and Cytoplasmic Delivery of Bioactive Proteins. Somiya M, Kuroda S. Mol Pharm. 2022 May 20. doi: 10.1021/acs.molpharmaceut.2c00192. PubMed 35594496.
Backbone
  Vector backbone: pcDNA3.1
  Vector type: Mammalian Expression
  Selectable markers: Neomycin (select with G418)
Growth in bacteria
  Bacterial resistance: Ampicillin, 100 μg/mL
  Growth temperature: 37°C
  Growth strain: DH5alpha
  Copy number: High Copy
Gene/Insert
  Gene/Insert name: human CD81-TEVp cleavage site-FKBP-SmBiT
  Species: H. sapiens (human), Synthetic
  Entrez Gene: CD81 (a.k.a. CVID6, S5.7, TAPA1, TSPAN28)
  Promoter: CMV
  Tag / fusion protein: SmBiT (C terminal on insert)
  Cloning method: Gibson Cloning
  Sequencing primers: 5′ CMV-F; 3′ BGH-R
Terms and licenses: Academic/Nonprofit Terms; Industry Terms: Not Available to Industry
Depositor comments: Please visit https://www.biorxiv.org/content/10.1101/2021.11.04.466099v1 for bioRxiv preprint.
How to cite: pcDNA3.1-CD81-(TEV)-FKBP-SmBiT was a gift from Masaharu Somiya (Addgene plasmid # 182651 ; http://n2t.net/addgene:182651 ; RRID:Addgene_182651)
